>Addgene plasmid #29490 | pJ143 | addgene partial sequence | sequence record 34919 | 29490 with T7-term
AATAACAAAGAGTTTGTAGAAACGCAAAAAGGCCATCCGTCAGGATGGCCTTCTGCTTAATTTGATGCCT
GGCAGTTTATGGCGGGCGTCCTGCCCGCCACCCTCCGGGCCGTTGCTTCGCAACGTTCAAATCCGCTCCC
GGCGGATTTGTCCTACTCAGGAGAGCGTTCACCGACAAACAACAGATAAAACGAAAGGCCCAGTCTTTCG
ACTGAGCCTTTCGTTTTATTTGATGCCTGGCAGTTCCCTACTCTCGCATGGGGAGACCCCACACTACCAT
CGGCGCTACGGCGTTTCACTTCTGAGTTCGGCATGGGGTCAGGTGGGACCACCGCGCTACTGCCGCCAGG
CAAATTCTGTTTTATCAGCCTAGGCCCTTTCGTCTTCAAGAATTATCATGTTTGACAGCTTATCATCGAA
TAGCTTTAATGCGGTAGTTTATCACAGTTAAATTGCTAACGCAGTCAGGAGTATTGATTATGACTATGAT
TACAACGCCCGGGCAGGAATTCGATTTAGTCATCTTCTCCAGAGAGCAGCAGAAGAGCTTTCTTATAGTC
CCCAGATGTATTTCCCTTAATCATGGAATAAAGAGAGGTGGCAAAATTCTTCCTAAACTCCTTCCTGATG
TTAAACAGATCAATCTCACTCCTGGAAACCATGACTCTGATGAGGGTATGATCATCTGTCCCAGCTCCCT
TCATAGCATAATAGAGGGTCTCTGCAAGGTAGGCAGGTATACTTCGAATAGATTTCACAACAGCAAGGAG
TAGTTGCTCTAAATTGCCAGAAGTCTCGCGGTCAATGGTTTCCTCAATTTGAAATCCTGATATAGTCATG
TACTTGTCAAACACCTTTCTCAAATGAGACAC
