>Addgene plasmid #29490 | pJ143 | addgene partial sequence | sequence record 34920 | 29490 with M13pUC-Fwd
ATATTTTGTTTACTTTAAGAAGGAGATATAGATATGGCGGGTGGTTGTGGTCACGCACAGGTTCTCAGAG
GCACTGTGACTGACTTCCCTGGATTTGATGAGCGGGCTGATGCAGAAACTCTTCGGAAGGCTATGAAAGG
CTTGGGCACAGATGAGGAGAGCATCCTGACTCTGTTGACATCCCGAAGTAATGCTCAGCGCCAGGAAATC
TCTGCAGCTTTTAAGACTCTGTTTGGCAGGGATCTTCTGGATGACCTGAAATCACAACTAACTGGAAAAT
TTGAAAAATTAATTGTGGCTCTGATGAAACCCTCTCGGCTTTATGATGCTTATGAACTGAAACATGCCTT
GAAGGGAGCTGGAACAAATGAAAAAGTACTGACAGAAATTATTGCTTCAAGGACACCTGAAGAACTGAGA
GCCATCAAACAAGTTTATGAAGAAGAATATGGCTCAAGCCTGGAAGATGACGTGGTGGGGAACACTTCAG
GGTACTACCAGCGGATGTTGGTGGTTCTCCTTCAGGCTAACAGAGACCCTGATGCTGGAATTGATGAAGC
TCAAGTTGAACAAGATGCTCAGGCTTTATTTCAGGCTGGAGAACTTAAATGGGGGACAGATGAAGAAAAG
TTTATCACCATCTTTGGAACACGAAGTGTGTCTCATTTGAGAAAGGTGTTTGACAAGTACATGACTATAT
CAGGATTTCAAATTGAGGAAACCATTGACCGCGAGACTTCTGGCAATTTAGAGCAACTACTCCTTGCTGT
TGTGAAATCTATTCGAAGTATACCTGCCTACCTTTGCAGAGACCCTCTATTATGCTATGAAGGGAGCTGG
GACAGATGATCATACCCTCATCAGAGTCATGGT
