[The description below was written by a language model from this plasmid's Addgene catalogue record.]
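Description:
pJ143 is a bacterial expression plasmid built on the Novagen pETBlue-1 backbone (about 4.5 kb without insert) and carrying a roughly 980 bp human annexin V (ANXA5) coding sequence in the "annexin V-128" format. It is a high-copy plasmid maintained under ampicillin selection. The record also lists chloramphenicol as a marker "for pLacI", which refers to a separate helper plasmid carried by the expression host rather than to a marker on pJ143 itself. The insert was placed into the EcoRV site, and both junctions were destroyed during cloning. The record does not name the promoter explicitly, but a T7 promoter primer is listed for sequencing from the 5′ side, consistent with the T7-driven expression for which pETBlue vectors are designed.

In the encoded protein, the native initiator methionine is removed and replaced by a short N-terminal extension, (Met)-Ala-Gly-Gly-Cys-Gly-His. Cys316 is changed to Ser, which removes that cysteine while the added tag introduces a new one near the N-terminus. On top of this scaffold, pJ143 carries three substitutions of acidic residues: Glu72Gln, Asp144Asn and Asp303Asn. The associated publication concerns the role of B-helix calcium-binding sites in annexin V binding to membranes, so these changes most likely disable individual calcium-coordinating sites in different domains of the protein, although the record does not assign each residue to a site. The plasmid is suited to producing this recombinant mutant in E. coli for comparison with other annexin V-128 variants in calcium-dependent membrane-binding studies.
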