Addgene plasmid #29490: pJ143
Depositing lab: Jonathan Tait. Depositing organization: University of Washington. Publication: Essential role of B-helix calcium binding sites in annexin V-membrane binding. Jin M, Smith C, Hsieh HY, Gibson DF, Tait JF. J Biol Chem 2004; 279:40351-57. 10.1074/jbc.M405846200 PubMed 15280367.
Backbone
  Vector backbone: pETBlue 1
  Backbone manufacturer: Novagen
  Backbone size w/o insert (bp): 4457
  Vector type: Bacterial Expression
  Selectable markers: Chloramphenicol for pLacI
Growth in bacteria
  Bacterial resistance: Ampicillin, 100 μg/mL
  Growth temperature: 37°C
  Growth strain: DH5alpha
  Copy number: High Copy
Gene/Insert
  Gene/Insert name: annexin V-128 (alt names: Annexin A5-128; Annexin V)
  Species: H. sapiens (human)
  Insert size (bp): 980
  Mutation: Deletion of the initiator Met at position 1 of wild-type annexin V and a point mutation changing Cys 316 to Ser. Glu72Gln (caa), Asp144Asn (aac), and Asp303Asn (aat)
  GenBank ID: NM_001154
  Entrez Gene: ANXA5 (a.k.a. ANX5, CPB-I, ENX2, HEL-S-7, PP4, RPRGL3, VAC-alph)
  Tag / fusion protein: (Met)-Ala-Gly-Gly-Cys-Gly-His (N terminal on insert)
  Cloning method: Restriction Enzyme; 5′ cloning site Eco RV (destroyed during cloning); 3′ cloning site Eco RV (destroyed during cloning)
  Sequencing primers: 5′ T7 promoter; 3′ pETBlueDOWN primer #70603-3
Terms and licenses: Academic/Nonprofit Terms; Industry Terms: Not Available to Industry
How to cite: pJ143 was a gift from Jonathan Tait (Addgene plasmid # 29490 ; http://n2t.net/addgene:29490 ; RRID:Addgene_29490)
